>Addgene plasmid #16068 | pLPC-NMYC TRF2 deltaM | addgene partial sequence | sequence record 22434 | CMV-F 5'-CGCAAATGGGCGGTAGGCGTG-3'
AGCTCTCTGGCTAACTAGAGAACCCACTGCTTACTGGCTTATCGAAATTAATACGACTCACTATAGGGAG
ACCCAAGCTTGGTACCGAGCTCGGATCAGCCACCATGGAACAAAAGTTGATTTCTGAAGAAGATTTGTTA
AGAAAGAGAGGATCCGCGGGAGGAGGCGGGAGTAGCGACGGCAGCGGGCGGGCAGCTGGCAGGCGGGCGT
CCCGCAGTAGCGGGCGGGCCCGGCGGGGGCGCCACGAGCCGGGGCTGGGGGGCCCGGCGGAGCGCGGCGC
GGGGGAGGCACGGCTGGAAGAGGCAGTCAATCGCTGGGTGCTCAAGTTCTACTTCCACGAGGCGCTGCGG
GCCTTTCGGGGTAGCCGGTACGGGGACTTCAGACAGATCCGGGACATCATGCAGGCTTTGCTTGTCAGGC
CCTTGGGGAAGGAGCACACCGTGTCCCGATTGCTGCGGGTTATGCAGTGTCTGTCGCGGATTGAAGAAGG
GGAAAATTTAAACTGTTCCTTTGATATGGAGGCTGAACTCACACCACTGGAATCCGCTATCATTGTGCTG
GAGATGAT
