[The description below was written by a language model from this plasmid's Addgene catalogue record.]
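Description:
pLPC-NMYC TRF2 deltaM is a retroviral expression plasmid built on the pLPC backbone (about 5.6 kb without insert) for delivering a truncated form of human TRF2 into mammalian cells. It is propagated in E. coli as a high-copy plasmid under ampicillin selection. Transduced mammalian cells can be selected with puromycin. No feature table accompanies the record, so the promoter driving the insert, the viral LTRs and packaging signal, and the arrangement of the puromycin cassette are not explicitly stated. As a retroviral vector, it would be expected to be packaged into viral particles in a suitable packaging cell line and to integrate stably into target cells.

The insert is a roughly 1.36 kb fragment of human TERF2 (TTAGGG repeat binding factor 2), cloned between BamHI and EcoRI sites that both remain intact. It carries a deletion of the C-terminal Myb domain (amino acids 454–500). The backbone supplies an N-terminal Myc epitope tag, so the protein can be detected by immunoblotting or immunofluorescence and distinguished from endogenous TRF2. The Myb domain is the part of TRF2 that binds duplex telomeric repeat DNA, so this mutant lacks the protein's direct DNA-binding module while keeping the rest of the coding region.

The associated publication concerns telomere damage signaling pathways in human and mouse cells. That context points to use of the construct for stable expression of a TRF2 domain-deletion allele, to examine how TRF2 domains contribute to telomere protection and how cells respond when it is disturbed. The record does not describe the mutant's phenotype.
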