Addgene plasmid #16068: pLPC-NMYC TRF2 deltaM
Depositing lab: Titia de Lange. Depositing organization: Rockefeller University. Publication: Different telomere damage signaling pathways in human and mouse cells. Smogorzewska A, de Lange T. EMBO J. 2002 Aug 15. 21(16):4338-48. 10.1093/emboj/cdf433 PubMed 12169636.
Backbone
  Vector backbone: pLPC
  Backbone size w/o insert (bp): 5600
  Vector type: Retroviral
  Selectable markers: Puromycin
Growth in bacteria
  Bacterial resistance: Ampicillin, 100 μg/mL
  Growth temperature: 37°C
  Growth strain: DH5alpha
  Copy number: High Copy
Gene/Insert
  Gene/Insert name: hTRF2 (alt names: human TTAGGG repeat binding factor 2; 2430; TERF2)
  Species: H. sapiens (human)
  Insert size (bp): 1356
  Mutation: Deleted Myb Domain (aa454-500)
  Entrez Gene: TERF2 (a.k.a. TRBF2, TRF2)
  Tag / fusion protein: Myc (N terminal on backbone)
  Cloning method: Restriction Enzyme; 5′ cloning site BamHI (not destroyed); 3′ cloning site EcoRI (not destroyed)
  Sequencing primers: 5′ taggcgtgtacggtggga; 3′ cttgccaaacctacaggt
Terms and licenses: Academic/Nonprofit Terms; Industry Terms: Not Available to Industry
How to cite: pLPC-NMYC TRF2 deltaM was a gift from Titia de Lange (Addgene plasmid # 16068 ; http://n2t.net/addgene:16068 ; RRID:Addgene_16068)
